LOCUS       Exported 3576 bp ds-DNA circular SYN 12-MAY-2021
DEFINITION  synthetic circular DNA
ACCESSION   .
VERSION     .
KEYWORDS    pMYO127TAG-SepT
SOURCE      synthetic DNA construct
  ORGANISM  synthetic DNA construct
REFERENCE   1 (bases 1 to 3576)
  AUTHORS   Park HS, Hohn MJ, Umehara T, Guo LT, Osborne EM, Benner J, Noren CJ,
            Rinehart J, Soll D
  TITLE     Expanding the genetic code of Escherichia coli with phosphoserine.
  JOURNAL   Science. 2011 Aug 26;333(6046):1151-4.
  PUBMED    21868676
REFERENCE   2 (bases 1 to 3576)
  AUTHORS   .
  TITLE     Direct Submission
  JOURNAL   Exported May 12, 2021 from SnapGene Server 1.1.58
            http://www.snapgene.com
FEATURES             Location/Qualifiers
     source          1..3576
                     /organism="synthetic DNA construct"
                     /mol_type="other DNA"
     primer_bind     complement(277..294)
                     /label=M13 Forward
                     /note="In lacZ gene. Also called M13-F20 or M13 (-21)
                     Forward"
     primer_bind     complement(277..293)
                     /label=M13 fwd
                     /note="common sequencing primer, one of multiple similar
                     variants"
     primer_bind     complement(286..308)
                     /label=M13/pUC Forward
                     /note="In lacZ gene"
     promoter        complement(513..541)
                     /label=tet promoter
                     /note="E. coli promoter for tetracycline efflux protein
                     gene"
     rep_origin      653..1198
                     /direction=RIGHT
                     /label=p15A ori
                     /note="Plasmids containing the medium-copy-number p15A
                     origin of replication can be propagated in E. coli cells
                     that contain a second plasmid with the ColE1 origin. "
     primer_bind     1099..1118
                     /label=pBR322ori-F
                     /note="pBR322 origin, forward primer"
     primer_bind     1315..1332
                     /label=L4440
                     /note="L4440 vector, forward primer"
     promoter        1724..1826
                     /label=cat promoter
                     /note="promoter of the E. coli cat gene encoding
                     chloramphenicol acetyltransferase"
     CDS             1827..2486
                     /codon_start=1
                     /gene="cat"
                     /product="chloramphenicol acetyltransferase"
                     /label=CmR
                     /note="confers resistance to chloramphenicol"
                     /translation="MEKKITGYTTVDISQWHRKEHFEAFQSVAQCTYNQTVQLDITAFL
                     KTVKKNKHKFYPAFIHILARLMNAHPEFRMAMKDGELVIWDSVHPCYTVFHEQTETFSS
                     LWSEYHDDFRQFLHIYSQDVACYGENLAYFPKGFIENMFFVSANPWVSFTSFDLNVANM
                     DNFFAPVFTMGKYYTQGDKVLMPLAIQVHHAVCDGFHVGRMLNELQQYCDEWQGGA"
     primer_bind     complement(1893..1912)
                     /label=CAT-R
                     /note="Chloramphenicol resistance gene, reverse primer"
     CDS             3210..3227
                     /codon_start=1
                     /product="6xHis affinity tag"
                     /label=6xHis
                     /translation="HHHHHH"
     terminator      3258..3344
                     /gene="Escherichia coli rrnB"
                     /label=rrnB T1 terminator
                     /note="transcription terminator T1 from the E. coli rrnB
                     gene"
     terminator      3436..3463
                     /label=rrnB T2 terminator
                     /note="transcription terminator T2 from the E. coli rrnB
                     gene"
ORIGIN
        1 ctgttgcccg tctcactggt gaaaagaaaa accaccctgg cgccgcttct ttgagcgaac
       61 gatcaaaaat aagtggcgcc ccatcaaaaa aatattctca acataaaaaa ctttgtgtaa
      121 tacttgtaac gctgaattcg ccggggtagt ctaggggtta ggcagcggac tctagatccg
      181 ccttacgtgg gttcaaatcc cacccccggc tccaggatcc tctagagtcg acctgcagat
      241 ccttagcgaa agctaaggat tttttttaag cttggcactg gccgtcgttt tacaacgtcg
      301 tgactgggaa aaccctggcg ttacccaact taatcgcctt gcagcacatc cccctttcgc
      361 cagatcccgc aagaggcccg gcagtaccgg cataaccaag cctatgccta cagcatccag
      421 ggtgacggtg ccgaggatga cgatgagcgc attgttagat ttcatacacg gtgcctgact
      481 gcgttagcaa tttaactgtg ataaactacc gcattaaagc ttatcgatga taagctgtca
      541 aacatgagaa ttacaactta tatcgtatgg ggctgacttc aggtgctaca tttgaagaga
      601 taaattgcac tgaaatctag aaatatttta tctgattaat aagatgatct tcttgagatc
      661 gttttggtct gcgcgtaatc tcttgctctg aaaacgaaaa aaccgccttg cagggcggtt
      721 tttcgaaggt tctctgagct accaactctt tgaaccgagg taactggctt ggaggagcgc
      781 agccaccaaa acttgtcctt tcagtttagc cttaaccggc gcatgacttc aagactaact
      841 cctctaaatc aattaccagt ggctgctgcc agtggtgctt ttgcatgtct ttccgggttg
      901 gactcaagac gatagttacc ggataaggcg cagcggtcgg actgaacggg gggttcgtgc
      961 atacagtcca gcttggagcg aactgcctac ccggaactga gtgtcaggcg tggaatgaga
     1021 caaacgcggc cataacagcg gaatgacacc ggtaaaccga aaggcaggaa caggagagcg
     1081 cacgagggag ccgccagggg gaaacgcctg gtatctttat agtcctgtcg ggtttcgcca
     1141 ccactgattt gagcgtcaga tttcgtgatg cttgtcaggg gggcggagcc tatggaaaaa
     1201 cggctttgcc gcggccctct cacttccctg ttaagtatct tcctggcatc ttccaggaaa
     1261 tctccgcccc gttcgtaagc catttccgct cgccgcagtc gaacgaccga gcgtagcgag
     1321 tcagtgagcg aggaagcgga atatatcctg tatcacatat tctgctgacg caccggtgca
     1381 gccttttttc tcctgccaca tgaagcactt cactgacacc ctcatcagtg ccaacatagt
     1441 aagccagtat acactccgct agcgctgatg tccggcggtg cttttgccgt tacgcaccac
     1501 cccgtcagta gctgaacagg agggacagct gatagaaaca gaagccactg gagcacctca
     1561 aaaacaccat catacactaa atcagtaagt tggcagcatc acccgacgca ctttgcgccg
     1621 aataaatacc tgtgacggaa gatcacttcg cagaataaat aaatcctggt gtccctgttg
     1681 ataccgggaa gccctgggcc aacttttggc gaaaatgaga cgttgatcgg cacgtaagag
     1741 gttccaactt tcaccataat gaaataagat cactaccggg cgtatttttt gagttatcga
     1801 gattttcagg agctaaggaa gctaaaatgg agaaaaaaat cactggatat accaccgttg
     1861 atatatccca atggcatcgt aaagaacatt ttgaggcatt tcagtcagtt gctcaatgta
     1921 cctataacca gaccgttcag ctggatatta cggccttttt aaagaccgta aagaaaaata
     1981 agcacaagtt ttatccggcc tttattcaca ttcttgcccg cctgatgaat gctcatccgg
     2041 aattccgtat ggcaatgaaa gacggtgagc tggtgatatg ggatagtgtt cacccttgtt
     2101 acaccgtttt ccatgagcaa actgaaacgt tttcatcgct ctggagtgaa taccacgacg
     2161 atttccggca gtttctacac atatattcgc aagatgtggc gtgttacggt gaaaacctgg
     2221 cctatttccc taaagggttt attgagaata tgtttttcgt ctcagccaat ccctgggtga
     2281 gtttcaccag ttttgattta aacgtggcca atatggacaa cttcttcgcc cccgttttca
     2341 ccatgggcaa atattatacg caaggcgaca aggtgctgat gccgctggcg attcaggttc
     2401 atcatgccgt ctgtgatggc ttccatgtcg gcagaatgct taatgaatta caacagtact
     2461 gcgatgagtg gcagggcggg gcgtaatttt tttaaggcag ttattggtgc ccttaaacgc
     2521 ctggttgcta cgcctgaata agtgataata agcggatgaa tggcagaaat tcgaaagcaa
     2581 attcgacccg ggcggccgca acccagcgtt cgatgcttct ttgagcgaac gatcaaaaat
     2641 aagtgccttc ccatcaaaaa aatattctca acataaaaaa ctttgtgtaa tacttgtaac
     2701 gctatatgga gattaactca atctagaggg tattacatat ggttctgtct gaaggtgaat
     2761 ggcagctggt tctgcacgtt tgggctaaag ttgaagctga cgttgctggt cacggtcagg
     2821 acatcctgat ccgtctgttc aaatctcacc cggaaaccct ggaaaaattc gaccgtttca
     2881 aacacctgaa aaccgaagct gaaatgaagg cttctgaaga cctgaaaaaa cacggtgtta
     2941 ccgttctgac cgctctgggt gctatcctga agaaaaaggg tcaccacgaa gctgaactga
     3001 aaccgctggc tcagtctcac gctaccaaac acaaaatccc gatcaaatac ctggagttca
     3061 tctctgaagc tatcatccac gttctgcact ctcgtcatcc gggtaacttc ggtgcttagg
     3121 ctcagggtgc tatgaacaaa gctctggaac tgttccgtaa agacatcgct gctaaataca
     3181 aagaactggg ttaccagggt ggttctggtc atcaccatca ccatcactaa ggcgcgccgt
     3241 agggaactgc caggcatcaa ataaaacgaa aggctcagtc gaaagactgg gcctttcgtt
     3301 ttatctgttg tttgtcggtg aacgctctcc tgagtaggac aaatccgccg ggagcggatt
     3361 tgaacgttgc gaagcaacgg cccggagggt ggcgggcagg acgcccgcca taaactgcca
     3421 ggcatcaaat taagcagaag gccatcctga cggatggcct ttttgcgttt ctacaaactc
     3481 ttttgagatc tatgccccgc gcccaccgga aggagctacc ggcagcggtg cggactgttg
     3541 taactcagaa taagaaatga ggccgctcat ggcgtt
//
