[The description below was written by a language model from this plasmid's Addgene catalogue record and the feature table of its GenBank file.]
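Description:
pMYO127TAG-SepT is a 3,576 bp bacterial expression plasmid built on pSepT, itself a derivative of pTECH in which a synthetic gene for tRNA^Sep was placed immediately downstream of the lpp promoter. It replicates from a p15A origin, listed as low copy in the catalogue, which is compatible with ColE1-type plasmids and so allows co-maintenance with other components of a multi-plasmid system. Selection is by chloramphenicol, through a cat gene driven by its own promoter.

The insert is a 492 bp codon-optimized sperm whale myoglobin gene in which the Asp127 codon has been replaced by an amber (TAG) stop codon, with a C-terminal 6xHis tag. It was cloned between NotI and BglII sites and is recorded as expressed from an lpp promoter. The feature table annotates the His tag followed by the rrnB T1 and T2 terminators, but it does not annotate the myoglobin coding region, the tRNA^Sep gene or the lpp promoters, so their exact positions cannot be read from the record. A tet promoter remnant and M13 primer sites from the backbone are also present.

The plasmid serves as a reporter and test substrate for genetic code expansion with O-phospho-L-serine. Because the His tag lies downstream of the amber codon, full-length tagged myoglobin should be made only when tRNA^Sep suppresses the stop codon and inserts phosphoserine at position 127. The other factors such a system needs, such as an enzyme to charge the tRNA, are not described as part of this construct. The depositors state that serB-deleted E. coli strains (Top10ΔserB or BL21ΔserB), which lack phosphoserine phosphatase, are required hosts, to prevent dephosphorylation of phosphoserine in vivo.
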