Addgene plasmid #34625: pMYO127TAG-SepT
Depositing lab: Jesse Rinehart & Dieter Söll. Depositing organization: Yale University. Publication: Expanding the genetic code of Escherichia coli with phosphoserine. Park HS, Hohn MJ, Umehara T, Guo LT, Osborne EM, Benner J, Noren CJ, Rinehart J, Soll D. Science. 2011 Aug 26;333(6046):1151-4. 10.1126/science.1207203 PubMed 21868676.
Backbone
  Vector backbone: pSepT
  Modifications to backbone: To construct plasmid pSepT, the full-length gene encoding tRNA^Sep was constructed from overlapping oligonucleotides and ligated immediately downstream of the lpp promoter in pTECH (Bunjun et al., 2000) using EcoRI and BamHI restriction sites.
  Vector type: Bacterial Expression
Growth in bacteria
  Bacterial resistance: Chloramphenicol, 25 μg/mL
  Growth temperature: 37°C
  Growth strain: DH5alpha
  Copy number: Low Copy
Gene/Insert
  Gene/Insert name: Myoglobin-127TAG
  Species: Sperm Whale: Physeter macrocephalus
  Insert size (bp): 492
  Mutation: codon-optimized + an amber stop codon was introduced to the myoglobin gene at position Asp127
  Promoter: Ipp
  Tag / fusion protein: 6xHIS (C terminal on insert)
  Cloning method: Restriction Enzyme; 5′ cloning site NotI (not destroyed); 3′ cloning site BglII (not destroyed)
  Sequencing primers: 5′ pJR_F1; 3′ M13 forward
Terms and licenses: Academic/Nonprofit Terms; Industry Terms: Not Available to Industry
Depositor comments: To prevent possible enzymatic dephosphorylation of O-phospho-L-serine (Sep) in vivo, the gene encoding phosphoserine phosphatase (serB), which is catalyzing the last step in serine biosynthesis, was deleted from Escherichia coli strains Top10 (Top10∆serB - Addgene #34928) and BL21 (BL21∆serB - Addgene #34929). These strains are required hosts when using this plasmid.
How to cite: pMYO127TAG-SepT was a gift from Jesse Rinehart & Dieter Söll (Addgene plasmid # 34625 ; http://n2t.net/addgene:34625 ; RRID:Addgene_34625)
