>Addgene plasmid #34625 | pMYO127TAG-SepT | addgene partial sequence | sequence record 43048 | pJR_F1 5'-ccagcgttcgatgcttct-3'
ATATTCTCAACATAAAAAACTTTGTGTAATACTTGTAACGCTATATGGAGATTAACTCAATCTAGAGGGT
ATTACATATGGTTCTGTCTGAAGGTGAATGGCAGCTGGTTCTGCACGTTTGGGCTAAAGTTGAAGCTGAC
GTTGCTGGTCACGGTCAGGACATCCTGATCCGTCTGTTCAAATCTCACCCGGAAACCCTGGAAAAATTCG
ACCGTTTCAAACACCTGAAAACCGAAGCTGAAATGAAGGCTTCTGAAGACCTGAAAAAACACGGTGTTAC
CGTTCTGACCGCTCTGGGTGCTATCCTGAAGAAAAAGGGTCACCACGAAGCTGAACTGAAACCGCTGGCT
CAGTCTCACGCTACCAAACACAAAATCCCGATCAAATACCTGGAGTTCATCTCTGAAGCTATCATCCACG
TTCTGCACTCTCGTCATCCGGGTAACTTCGGTGCTTAGGCTCAGGGTGCTATGAACAAAGCTCTGGAACT
GTTCCGTAAAGACATCGCTGCTAAATACAAAGAACTGGGTTACCAGGGTGGTTCTGGTCATCACCATCAC
CATCACTAAGGCGCGCCGTAGGGAACTGCCAGGCATCAAATAAAACGAAAGGCTCAGTCGAAAGACTGGG
CCTTTCGTTTTATCTGTTGTTTGTCGGTGAACGCTCTCCTGAGTAGGACAAATCCGCCGGGAGCGGATTT
GAACGTTGCGAAGCAACGGCCCGGAGGGTGGCGGGCAGGACGCCCGCCATAAACTGCCAGGCATCAAATT
AAGCAGAAGGCCATCCTGAC
