>Addgene plasmid #34625 | pMYO127TAG-SepT | addgene partial sequence | sequence record 43179 | M13pUC-fwd 5'-CCCAGTCACGACGTTGTAAAACG-3'
AAATCCTTAGCTTTCGCTAGGATCTGCAGGTCGACTCTAGAGGATCCTGGAGCCGGGGGTGGGATTTGAA
CCCACGTAAGGCGGATCTAGAGTCCGCTGCCTAACCCCTAGACTACCCCGGCGAATTCAGCGTTACAAGT
ATTACACAAAGTTTTTTATGTTGAGAATATTTTTTTGATGGGGCGCCACTTATTTTTGATCGTTCGCTCA
AAGAAGCGGCGCCAGGGTGGTTTTTCTTTTCACCAGTGAGACGGGCAACAGAACGCCATGAGCGGCCTCA
TTTCTTATTCTGAGTTACAACAGTCCGCACCGCTGCCGGTAGCTCCTTCCGGTGGGCGCGGGGCATAGAT
CTCAAAAGAGTTTGTAGAAACGCAAAAAGGCCATCCGTCAGGATGGCCTTCTGCTTAATTTGATGCCTGG
CAGTTTATGGCGGGCGTCCTGCCCGCCACCCTCCGGGCCGTTGCTTCGCAACGTTCAAATCCGCTCCCGG
CGGATTTGTCCTACTCAGGAGAGCGTTCACCGACAAACAACAGATAAAACGAAAGGCCCAGTCTTTCGAC
TGAGCCTTTCGTTTTATTTGATGCCTGGCAGTTCCCTACGGCGCGCCTTAGTGATGGTGATGGTGATGAC
CAGAACCACCCTGGTAACCCAGTTCTTTGTATTTAGCAGCGATGTCTTTACGGAACAGTTCCAGAGCTTT
GTTCATAGCACCCTGAGCCTAAGCACCGAAGTTACCCGGA
